Addgene plasmid #20150: YF-Rac1(CA)
Depositing lab: Tobias Meyer. Depositing organization: Stanford University. Publication: An inducible translocation strategy to rapidly activate and inhibit small GTPase signaling pathways. Inoue T, Heo WD, Grimley JS, Wandless TJ, Meyer T. Nat Methods. 2005 Jun . 2(6):415-8. 10.1038/nmeth763 PubMed 15908919.
Backbone
  Vector backbone: EYFP-C1
  Backbone manufacturer: Clontech
  Backbone size w/o insert (bp): 4733
  Vector type: Mammalian Expression
  Selectable markers: Neomycin (select with G418)
Growth in bacteria
  Bacterial resistance: Kanamycin, 50 μg/mL
  Growth temperature: 37°C
  Growth strain: DH5alpha
  Copy number: High Copy
Gene/Insert
  Gene/Insert name: YFP-FKBP-Rac1(CA) (alt name: Rac1)
  Species: H. sapiens (human)
  Mutation: constitutively active mutation
  Entrez Gene: RAC1 (a.k.a. MIG5, MRD48, Rac-1, TC-25, p21-Rac1)
  Cloning method: Restriction Enzyme; 5′ cloning site EcoR1 (not destroyed); 3′ cloning site BamH1 (not destroyed)
  Sequencing primers: 5′ n/a
Terms and licenses: Academic/Nonprofit Terms; Industry Terms: Not Available to Industry
How to cite: YF-Rac1(CA) was a gift from Tobias Meyer (Addgene plasmid # 20150 ; http://n2t.net/addgene:20150 ; RRID:Addgene_20150)
