[The description below was written by a language model from this plasmid's Addgene catalogue record and pLannotate feature annotations shown in this document.]
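Description:
YF-Rac1(CA) is a mammalian expression plasmid built on the Clontech EYFP-C1 backbone, with a deposited sequence of 5,655 nt. It is propagated in E. coli from a high-copy ColE1/pUC-type origin under kanamycin selection. The same NeoR/KanR (Tn5 aminoglycoside phosphotransferase) gene serves both hosts: a bacterial bla-type promoter drives it in E. coli, while the SV40 enhancer/early promoter and an HSV TK polyadenylation signal allow G418 selection of transfected mammalian cells. An f1 origin is also present. Short annotated fragments (SV40 large T antigen, ble, bGH poly(A)) appear to be backbone remnants or partial matches rather than functional elements.

The payload is a single fusion reading frame driven by the CMV immediate-early enhancer and promoter and terminated by the SV40 poly(A) signal. It consists of EYFP at the N-terminus, then an FKBP12-derived domain, then human Rac1 cloned between EcoRI and BamHI sites that remain intact. The catalogue describes the Rac1 only as carrying a constitutively active mutation. The feature table matches it to the Q61L mutant and flags it as a fragment, so it may not be full length. The annotation software labels the FKBP module as DmrB, the F36V variant, whereas the catalogue simply calls it FKBP; the record does not settle which form is present.

The associated publication concerns an inducible translocation strategy for rapidly activating and inhibiting small GTPase signalling. In such a system, the FKBP domain lets a chemical dimerizer recruit the fluorescent, active Rac1 fusion to a partner anchored elsewhere in the cell. That partner is not encoded on this plasmid. The EYFP tag allows the relocalization to be followed by live imaging.
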