Features (pLannotate 1.2.2; 16 found; start..end, strand, type, name):
     61..364     +  enhancer       CMV enhancer: human cytomegalovirus immediate early enhancer
    365..568     +  promoter       CMV promoter: human cytomegalovirus (CMV) immediate early promoter
    613..1329    +  CDS            EYFP: EYFP is a basic (constitutively fluorescent) green/yellow fluorescent protein published in 1996, derived from Aequorea victoria. It is reported to be a very rapidly-maturing weak dimer with high acid sensitivity.
   1342..1662    +  CDS            DmrB: F36V mutant of FK506-binding protein FKBP12 binds synthetic ligands that do not bind wild-type FKBP
   1724..1745    +  misc_feature   MCS (fragment): multiple cloning site
   1747..2312    +  CDS            Rac1 (Q61L) (fragment): constitutively active mutant of human Rac family small GTPase 1
   2336..2420    +  CDS            large T antigen (fragment): large T antigen from SV40 (simian virus 40)
   2443..2564    +  polyA_signal   SV40 poly(A) signal: SV40 polyadenylation signal
   2598..3026    -  rep_origin     f1 ori (sequence partly withheld): f1 bacteriophage origin of replication; arrow indicates direction of (+) strand synthesis
   3053..3157    +  promoter       AmpR promoter: bla
   3159..3516    +  promoter       SV40 promoter: SV40 enhancer and early promoter
   3551..4345    +  CDS            NeoR/KanR: aminoglycoside phosphotransferase from Tn5; aph(3')-II (or nptII); confers resistance to neomycin, kanamycin, and G418 (Geneticin®)
   4366..4518    +  CDS            ble (fragment): BLE_KLEPN - Experimental evidence at protein level: Swiss-Prot protein existence level 1. Binding protein with a strong affinity to the bleomycin family of antibiotics. Binds to CL990; an antimitotic-antibiotic compound. From Klebsiella pneumoniae.
   4577..4624    +  polyA_signal   HSV TK poly(A) signal: herpes simplex virus thymidine kinase polyadenylation signal (Cole and Stacy, 1985)
   4715..4731    -  polyA_signal   bGH poly(A) signal (fragment): bovine growth hormone polyadenylation signal
   4953..5541    +  rep_origin     ori: high-copy-number ColE1/pMB1/pBR322/pUC origin of replication
>Addgene plasmid #20150 | YF-Rac1(CA) | depositor full sequence | sequence record 9487 | Author sequence
TAGTTATTAATAGTAATCAATTACGGGGTCATTAGTTCATAGCCCATATATGGAGTTCCGCGTTACATAA
CTTACGGTAAATGGCCCGCCTGGCTGACCGCCCAACGACCCCCGCCCATTGACGTCAATAATGACGTATG
TTCCCATAGTAACGCCAATAGGGACTTTCCATTGACGTCAATGGGTGGAGTATTTACGGTAAACTGCCCA
CTTGGCAGTACATCAAGTGTATCATATGCCAAGTACGCCCCCTATTGACGTCAATGACGGTAAATGGCCC
GCCTGGCATTATGCCCAGTACATGACCTTATGGGACTTTCCTACTTGGCAGTACATCTACGTATTAGTCA
TCGCTATTACCATGGTGATGCGGTTTTGGCAGTACATCAATGGGCGTGGATAGCGGTTTGACTCACGGGG
ATTTCCAAGTCTCCACCCCATTGACGTCAATGGGAGTTTGTTTTGGCACCAAAATCAACGGGACTTTCCA
AAATGTCGTAACAACTCCGCCCCATTGACGCAAATGGGCGGTAGGCGTGTACGGTGGGAGGTCTATATAA
GCAGAGCTGGTTTAGTGAACCGTCAGATCCGCTAGCGCTACCGGTCGCCACCATGGTGAGCAAGGGCGAG
GAGCTGTTCACCGGGGTGGTGCCCATCCTGGTCGAGCTGGACGGCGACGTAAACGGCCACAAGTTCAGCG
TGTCCGGCGAGGGCGAGGGCGATGCCACCTACGGCAAGCTGACCCTGAAGTTCATCTGCACCACCGGCAA
GCTGCCCGTGCCCTGGCCCACCCTCGTGACCACCTTCGGCTACGGCCTGCAGTGCTTCGCCCGCTACCCC
GACCACATGAAGCAGCACGACTTCTTCAAGTCCGCCATGCCCGAAGGCTACGTCCAGGAGCGCACCATCT
TCTTCAAGGACGACGGCAACTACAAGACCCGCGCCGAGGTGAAGTTCGAGGGCGACACCCTGGTGAACCG
CATCGAGCTGAAGGGCATCGACTTCAAGGAGGACGGCAACATCCTGGGGCACAAGCTGGAGTACAACTAC
AACAGCCACAACGTCTATATCATGGCCGACAAGCAGAAGAACGGCATCAAGGTGAACTTCAAGATCCGCC
ACAACATCGAGGACGGCAGCGTGCAGCTCGCCGACCACTACCAGCAGAACACCCCCATCGGCGACGGCCC
CGTGCTGCTGCCCGACAACCACTACCTGAGCTACCAGTCCGCCCTGAGCAAAGACCCCAACGAGAAGCGC
GATCACATGGTCCTGCTGGAGTTCGTGACCGCCGCCGGGATCACTCTCGGCATGGACGAGCTGTACAAGA
GTGCTGGTGGTGGAGTGCAGGTGGAAACCATCTCCCCAGGAGACGGGCGCACCTTCCCCAAGCGCGGCCA
GACCTGCGTGGTGCACTACACCGGGATGCTTGAAGATGGAAAGAAATTTGATTCCTCCCGGGACAGAAAC
AAGCCCTTTAAGTTTATGCTAGGCAAGCAGGAGGTGATCCGAGGCTGGGAAGAAGGGGTTGCCCAGATGA
GTGTGGGTCAGAGAGCCAAACTGACTATATCTCCAGATTATGCCTATGGTGCCACTGGGCACCCAGGCAT
CATCCCACCACATGCCACTCTCGTCTTCGATGTGGAGCTTCTAAAACTGGAAAGTGCTGGTGGTAGTGCT
GGTGGTAGTGCTGGTGGTAGTGCTGGTGGTAGTGCTGGTGGTCCTCGAGCTCAAGCTTCGAATTCGATGC
AGGCCATCAAGTGTGTGGTGGTGGGAGACGGAGCTGTAGGTAAAACTTGCCTACTGATCAGTTACACAAC
CAATGCATTTCCTGGAGAATATATCCCTACTGTCTTTGACAATTATTCTGCCAATGTTATGGTAGATGGA
AAACCGGTGAATCTGGGCTTATGGGATACAGCTGGACTAGAAGATTATGACAGATTACGCCCCCTATCCT
ATCCGCAAACAGATGTGTTCTTAATTTGCTTTTCCCTTGTGAGTCCTGCATCATTTGAAAATGTCCGTGC
AAAGTGGTATCCTGAGGTGCGGCACCACTGTCCCAACACTCCCATCATCCTAGTGGGAACTAAACTTGAT
CTTAGGGATGATAAAGACACGATCGAGAAACTGAAGGAGAAGAAGCTGACTCCCATCACCTATCCGCAGG
GTCTAGCCATGGCTAAGGAGATTGGTGCTGTAAAATACCTGGAGTGCTCGGCGCTCACACAGCGAGGCCT
CAAGACAGTGTTTGACGAAGCGATCCGAGCAGTCCTCTGCCCGCCTCCCGTGAAGAAGAGGAAGAGAAAA
TGAGGATCCACCGGATCTAGATAACTGATCATAATCAGCCATACCACATTTGTAGAGGTTTTACTTGCTT
TAAAAAACCTCCCACACCTCCCCCTGAACCTGAAACATAAAATGAATGCAATTGTTGTTGTTAACTTGTT
TATTGCAGCTTATAATGGTTACAAATAAAGCAATAGCATCACAAATTTCACAAATAAAGCATTTTTTTCA
CTGCATTCTAGTTGTGGTTTGTCCAAACTCATCAATGTATCTTAAGGCGTAAATTGTAAGCGTTAATATT
TTGTTAAAATTCGCGTTAAATTTTTGTTAAATCAGCTCATTTTTTAACCAATAGGCCGAAATCGGCAAAA
TCCCTTATAAATCAAAAGAATAGACCGAGATAGGGT
[37 nt withheld, positions 2697-2733]
AAAGAACGTGGACTCCAACGTCAAAGG
[49 nt withheld, positions 2761-2809]
T
[91 nt withheld, positions 2811-2901]
G
[124 nt withheld, positions 2903-3026]
CAGGTGGCACTTTTCGGGGAAATGTGCGCGGAACCCCTATTTGTTTATTTTTCTAAATACATTCAAATAT
GTATCCGCTCATGAGACAATAACCCTGATAAATGCTTCAATAATATTGAAAAAGGAAGAGTCCTGAGGCG
GAAAGAACCAGCTGTGGAATGTGTGTCAGTTAGGGTGTGGAAAGTCCCCAGGCTCCCCAGCAGGCAGAAG
TATGCAAAGCATGCATCTCAATTAGTCAGCAACCAGGTGTGGAAAGTCCCCAGGCTCCCCAGCAGGCAGA
AGTATGCAAAGCATGCATCTCAATTAGTCAGCAACCATAGTCCCGCCCCTAACTCCGCCCATCCCGCCCC
TAACTCCGCCCAGTTCCGCCCATTCTCCGCCCCATGGCTGACTAATTTTTTTTATTTATGCAGAGGCCGA
GGCCGCCTCGGCCTCTGAGCTATTCCAGAAGTAGTGAGGAGGCTTTTTTGGAGGCCTAGGCTTTTGCAAA
GATCGATCAAGAGACAGGATGAGGATCGTTTCGCATGATTGAACAAGATGGATTGCACGCAGGTTCTCCG
GCCGCTTGGGTGGAGAGGCTATTCGGCTATGACTGGGCACAACAGACAATCGGCTGCTCTGATGCCGCCG
TGTTCCGGCTGTCAGCGCAGGGGCGCCCGGTTCTTTTTGTCAAGACCGACCTGTCCGGTGCCCTGAATGA
ACTGCAAGACGAGGCAGCGCGGCTATCGTGGCTGGCCACGACGGGCGTTCCTTGCGCAGCTGTGCTCGAC
GTTGTCACTGAAGCGGGAAGGGACTGGCTGCTATTGGGCGAAGTGCCGGGGCAGGATCTCCTGTCATCTC
ACCTTGCTCCTGCCGAGAAAGTATCCATCATGGCTGATGCAATGCGGCGGCTGCATACGCTTGATCCGGC
TACCTGCCCATTCGACCACCAAGCGAAACATCGCATCGAGCGAGCACGTACTCGGATGGAAGCCGGTCTT
GTCGATCAGGATGATCTGGACGAAGAGCATCAGGGGCTCGCGCCAGCCGAACTGTTCGCCAGGCTCAAGG
CGAGCATGCCCGACGGCGAGGATCTCGTCGTGACCCATGGCGATGCCTGCTTGCCGAATATCATGGTGGA
AAATGGCCGCTTTTCTGGATTCATCGACTGTGGCCGGCTGGGTGTGGCGGACCGCTATCAGGACATAGCG
TTGGCTACCCGTGATATTGCTGAAGAGCTTGGCGGCGAATGGGCTGACCGCTTCCTCGTGCTTTACGGTA
TCGCCGCTCCCGATTCGCAGCGCATCGCCTTCTATCGCCTTCTTGACGAGTTCTTCTGAGCGGGACTCTG
GGGTTCGAAATGACCGACCAAGCGACGCCCAACCTGCCATCACGAGATTTCGATTCCACCGCCGCCTTCT
ATGAAAGGTTGGGCTTCGGAATCGTTTTCCGGGACGCCGGCTGGATGATCCTCCAGCGCGGGGATCTCAT
GCTGGAGTTCTTCGCCCACCCTAGGGGGAGGCTAACTGAAACACGGAAGGAGACAATACCGGAAGGAACC
CGCGCTATGACGGCAATAAAAAGACAGAATAAAACGCACGGTGTTGGGTCGTTTGTTCATAAACGCGGGG
TTCGGTCCCAGGGCTGGCACTCTGTCGATACCCCACCGAGACCCCATTGGGGCCAATACGCCCGCGTTTC
TTCCTTTTCCCCACCCCACCCCCCAAGTTCGGGTGAAGGCCCAGGGCTCGCAGCCAACGTCGGGGCGGCA
GGCCCTGCCATAGCCTCAGGTTACTCATATATACTTTAGATTGATTTAAAACTTCATTTTTAATTTAAAA
GGATCTAGGTGAAGATCCTTTTTGATAATCTCATGACCAAAATCCCTTAACGTGAGTTTTCGTTCCACTG
AGCGTCAGACCCCGTAGAAAAGATCAAAGGATCTTCTTGAGATCCTTTTTTTCTGCGCGTAATCTGCTGC
TTGCAAACAAAAAAACCACCGCTACCAGCGGTGGTTTGTTTGCCGGATCAAGAGCTACCAACTCTTTTTC
CGAAGGTAACTGGCTTCAGCAGAGCGCAGATACCAAATACTGTCCTTCTAGTGTAGCCGTAGTTAGGCCA
CCACTTCAAGAACTCTGTAGCACCGCCTACATACCTCGCTCTGCTAATCCTGTTACCAGTGGCTGCTGCC
AGTGGCGATAAGTCGTGTCTTACCGGGTTGGACTCAAGACGATAGTTACCGGATAAGGCGCAGCGGTCGG
GCTGAACGGGGGGTTCGTGCACACAGCCCAGCTTGGAGCGAACGACCTACACCGAACTGAGATACCTACA
GCGTGAGCTATGAGAAAGCGCCACGCTTCCCGAAGGGAGAAAGGCGGACAGGTATCCGGTAAGCGGCAGG
GTCGGAACAGGAGAGCGCACGAGGGAGCTTCCAGGGGGAAACGCCTGGTATCTTTATAGTCCTGTCGGGT
TTCGCCACCTCTGACTTGAGCGTCGATTTTTGTGATGCTCGTCAGGGGGGCGGAGCCTATGGAAAAACGC
CAGCAACGCGGCCTTTTTACGGTTCCTGGCCTTTTGCTGGCCTTTTGCTCACATGTTCTTTCCTGCGTTA
TCCCCTGATTCTGTGGATAACCGTATTACCGCCATGCAT
