>Addgene plasmid #20150 | YF-Rac1(CA) | addgene partial sequence | sequence record 26031 | 20150 with EGFP-C
CTCGGCATGGACGAGCTGTACAAGAGTGCTGGTGGTGGAGTGCAGGTGGAAACCATCTCCCCAGGAGACG
GGCGCACCTTCCCCAAGCGCGGCCAGACCTGCGTGGTGCACTACACCGGGATGCTTGAAGATGGAAAGAA
ATTTGATTCCTCCCGGGACAGAAACAAGCCCTTTAAGTTTATGCTAGGCAAGCAGGAGGTGATCCGAGGC
TGGGAAGAAGGGGTTGCCCAGATGAGTGTGGGTCAGAGAGCCAAACTGACTATATCTCCAGATTATGCCT
ATGGTGCCACTGGGCACCCAGGCATCATCCCACCACATGCCACTCTCGTCTTCGATGTGGAGCTTCTAAA
ACTGGAAAGTGCTGGTGGTAGTGCTGGTGGTAGTGCTGGTGGTAGTGCTGGTGGTAGTGCTGGTGGTCCT
CGAGCTCAAGCTTCGAATTCGATGCAGGCCATCAAGTGTGTGGTGGTGGGAGACGGAGCTGTAGGTAAAA
CTTGCCTACTGATCAGTTACACAACCAATGCATTTCCTGGAGAATATATCCCTACTGTCTTTGACAATTA
TTCTGCCAATGTTATGGTAGATGGAAAACCGGTGAATCTGGGCTTATGGGATACAGCTGGACTAGAAGAT
TATGACAGATTACGCCCCCTATCCTATCCGCAAACAGATGTGTTCTTAATTTGCTTTTCCCTTGTGAGTC
CTGCATCATTTGAAAATGTCCGTGCAAAGTGGTATCCTGA
